Addgene plasmid #128384: pGEX-UbcH7(C86K)-10aa-linker-delta 1-29, 117-160 and 412-496 Bactrocera parkin
Purpose: expresses protein UbcH7 (C86K) fused to Bactrocera parkin with residues 1-29, 117-160 and 412-496 deleted
Depositing lab: Kalle Gehring. Depositing organization: McGill University. Publication: Mechanism of parkin activation by phosphorylation. Sauve V, Sung G, Soya N, Kozlov G, Blaimschein N, Miotto LS, Trempe JF, Lukacs GL, Gehring K. Nat Struct Mol Biol. 2018 Jul;25(7):623-630. doi: 10.1038/s41594-018-0088-7. Epub 2018 Jul 2. PubMed 29967542.
Backbone
  Vector backbone: pGEX-6P1
  Backbone manufacturer: GE Healthcare
  Backbone size w/o insert (bp): 5221
  Total vector size (bp): 6727
  Vector type: Bacterial Expression
Growth in bacteria
  Bacterial resistance: Ampicillin, 100 μg/mL
  Growth temperature: 37°C
  Growth strain: DH5alpha
  Growth instructions: lower temperature to 16C for protein expression in BL21
  Copy number: High Copy
Gene/Insert
  Gene/Insert name: UbcH7
  Species: H. sapiens (human)
  Insert size (bp): 1506
  Mutation: mutation C86K in UbcH7 gene
  Entrez Gene: UBE2L3 (a.k.a. E2-F1, L-UBC, UBCH7, UbcM4)
  Promoter: lac promotor
  Tag / fusion protein: GST (N terminal on backbone); Bactrocera dorsalis parkin deleted residues 1 to 29, 117 to 160 and 412 to 496 (C terminal on insert)
  Cloning method: Gibson Cloning
  Sequencing primers: 5′ TCGGATCTGGAAGTTCTGTTCCAGGGGCCCCTGGgatccATGGCGGCCAGCAGGAGGCTG; 3′ gccaccgccggatccctggaagtacaggttttcaccgccGTCCACAGGTCGCTTTTCCCC
Terms and licenses: Academic/Nonprofit Terms; Industry Terms: Not Available to Industry
How to cite: pGEX-UbcH7(C86K)-10aa-linker-delta 1-29, 117-160 and 412-496 Bactrocera parkin was a gift from Kalle Gehring (Addgene plasmid # 128384 ; http://n2t.net/addgene:128384 ; RRID:Addgene_128384)
