[The description below was written by a language model from this plasmid's Addgene catalogue record and the feature table of its GenBank file.]
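Description:
pGEX-UbcH7(C86K)-10aa-linker-delta 1-29, 117-160 and 412-496 Bactrocera parkin is a 6.7 kb bacterial expression plasmid built by Gibson cloning in the pGEX-6P1 backbone. It replicates in E. coli from a high-copy ColE1/pMB1-type origin and is selected with ampicillin through the bla (AmpR) gene. The backbone also carries lacI, annotated in one record with the lacIq up-promoter, along with a residual lac promoter/operator and lacZ-alpha fragment. The catalogue lists the promoter as lac. The feature tables, however, place the fusion reading frame downstream of the hybrid tac promoter and a lac operator, so expression is held off by the plasmid-encoded repressor and induced with IPTG.

The open reading frame begins with Schistosoma japonicum glutathione S-transferase, followed by an HRV 3C/PreScission protease site that allows the affinity tag to be removed after purification. Next comes human UbcH7 (UBE2L3) with the C86K substitution, a ten-residue linker, and Bactrocera dorsalis parkin lacking residues 1-29, 117-160 and 412-496. The result is a single polypeptide that tethers the E2 ubiquitin-conjugating enzyme to a trimmed form of the E3 ligase.

The depositor's map contains several overlapping CDS annotations for the fusion. Some carry labels left over from related deletion variants and have differing end coordinates, so the exact boundaries of the parkin segments are best read from the construct name rather than those labels. The record gives the purpose only as expression of this fusion protein. The associated publication concerns the mechanism of parkin activation by phosphorylation, which is consistent with recombinant protein production for biochemical or structural study.
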