LOCUS       Exported 6727 bp ds-DNA circular SYN 13-MAY-2021
DEFINITION  expresses protein UbcH7 (C86K) fused to Bactrocera parkin with
            residues 1-29, 117-160 and 412-496 deleted.
ACCESSION   .
VERSION     .
KEYWORDS    pGEX-UbcH7(C86K)-10aa-linker-delta 1-29, 117-160 and 412-496 B...
SOURCE      synthetic DNA construct
  ORGANISM  synthetic DNA construct
REFERENCE   1 (bases 1 to 6727)
  AUTHORS   Sauve V, Sung G, Soya N, Kozlov G, Blaimschein N, Miotto LS, Trempe
            JF, Lukacs GL, Gehring K
  TITLE     Mechanism of parkin activation by phosphorylation.
  JOURNAL   Nat Struct Mol Biol. 2018 Jul;25(7):623-630. doi:
            10.1038/s41594-018-0088-7. Epub 2018 Jul 2.
  PUBMED    29967542
REFERENCE   2 (bases 1 to 6727)
  AUTHORS   .
  TITLE     Direct Submission
  JOURNAL   Exported May 13, 2021 from SnapGene Server 1.1.58
            http://www.snapgene.com
FEATURES             Location/Qualifiers
     source          1..6727
                     /organism="synthetic DNA construct"
                     /mol_type="other DNA"
     primer_bind     247..264
                     /label=L4440
                     /note="L4440 vector, forward primer"
     promoter        337..414
                     /gene="lacI"
                     /label=lacI promoter
     CDS             415..1497
                     /codon_start=1
                     /gene="lacI"
                     /product="lac repressor"
                     /label=lacI
                     /note="The lac repressor binds to the lac operator to
                     inhibit transcription in E. coli. This inhibition can be
                     relieved by adding lactose or
                     isopropyl-beta-D-thiogalactopyranoside (IPTG)."
                     /translation="MKPVTLYDVAEYAGVSYQTVSRVVNQASHVSAKTREKVEAAMAEL
                     NYIPNRVAQQLAGKQSLLIGVATSSLALHAPSQIVAAIKSRADQLGASVVVSMVERSGV
                     EACKAAVHNLLAQRVSGLIINYPLDDQDAIAVEAACTNVPALFLDVSDQTPINSIIFSH
                     EDGTRLGVEHLVALGHQQIALLAGPLSSVSARLRLAGWHKYLTRNQIQPIAEREGDWSA
                     MSGFQQTMQMLNEGIVPTAMLVANDQMALGAMRAITESGLRVGADISVVGYDDTEDSSC
                     YIPPLTTIKQDFRLLGQTSVDRLLQLSQGQAVKGNQLLPVSLVKRKTTLAPNTQTASPR
                     ALADSLMQLARQVSRLESGQ"
     primer_bind     complement(434..453)
                     /label=LacI-R
                     /note="LacI, reverse primer"
     promoter        1546..1576
                     /label=lac promoter
                     /note="promoter for the E. coli lac operon"
     protein_bind    1584..1600
                     /label=lac operator
                     /bound_moiety="lac repressor encoded by lacI"
                     /note="The lac repressor binds to the lac operator to
                     inhibit transcription in E. coli. This inhibition can be
                     relieved by adding lactose or
                     isopropyl-beta-D-thiogalactopyranoside (IPTG)."
     primer_bind     1608..1624
                     /label=M13 rev
                     /note="common sequencing primer, one of multiple similar
                     variants"
     primer_bind     1608..1624
                     /label=M13 Reverse
                     /note="In lacZ gene. Also called M13-rev"
     CDS             1620..2147
                     /codon_start=1
                     /gene="lacZ fragment"
                     /product="LacZ-alpha fragment of beta-galactosidase"
                     /label=lacZ-alpha
                     /translation="MTMITDSLAVVLQRRDWENPGVTQLNRLAAHPPFASWRNSEEART
                     DRPSQQLRSLNGEWRFAWFPAPEAVPESWLECDLPEADTVVVPSNWQMHGYDAPIYTNV
                     TYPITVNPPFVPTENPTGCYSLTFNVDESWLQEGQTRIIFDGVGISLSTARCTNASGVR
                     QPSEAVVWLCRS"
     primer_bind     complement(1640..1657)
                     /label=M13 Forward
                     /note="In lacZ gene. Also called M13-F20 or M13 (-21)
                     Forward"
     primer_bind     complement(1640..1656)
                     /label=M13 fwd
                     /note="common sequencing primer, one of multiple similar
                     variants"
     primer_bind     complement(1649..1671)
                     /label=M13/pUC Forward
                     /note="In lacZ gene"
     promoter        2249..2277
                     /label=tac promoter
                     /note="strong E. coli promoter; hybrid between the trp and
                     lac UV5 promoters"
     protein_bind    2285..2301
                     /label=lac operator
                     /bound_moiety="lac repressor encoded by lacI"
                     /note="The lac repressor binds to the lac operator to
                     inhibit transcription in E. coli. This inhibition can be
                     relieved by adding lactose or
                     isopropyl-beta-D-thiogalactopyranoside (IPTG)."
     CDS             2324..2977
                     /codon_start=1
                     /product="glutathione S-transferase from Schistosoma
                     japonicum"
                     /label=GST
                     /translation="MSPILGYWKIKGLVQPTRLLLEYLEEKYEEHLYERDEGDKWRNKK
                     FELGLEFPNLPYYIDGDVKLTQSMAIIRYIADKHNMLGGCPKERAEISMLEGAVLDIRY
                     GVSRIAYSKDFETLKVDFLSKLPEMLKMFEDRLCHKTYLNGDHVTHPDFMLYDALDVVL
                     YMDPMCLDAFPKLVCFKKRIEAIPQIDKYLKSSKYIAWPLQGWQATFGGGDHPPK"
     primer_bind     2935..2957
                     /label=pGEX 5'
                     /note="pGEX vectors, Glutathione-S-transferase, forward
                     primer"
     CDS             2984..3007
                     /codon_start=1
                     /product="recognition and cleavage site for human
                     rhinovirus 3C and PreScission proteases"
                     /label=HRV 3C site
                     /translation="LEVLFQGP"
     regulatory      3015..3024
                     /regulatory_class="other"
                     /note="vertebrate consensus sequence for strong initiation
                     of translation (Kozak, 1987)"
     primer_bind     complement(4843..4865)
                     /label=pGEX 3'
                     /note="pGEX vectors, reverse primer"
     primer_bind     complement(5010..5028)
                     /label=pBRforEco
                     /note="pBR322 vectors, upsteam of EcoRI site, forward
                     primer"
     promoter        5096..5200
                     /gene="bla"
                     /label=AmpR promoter
     CDS             5201..6061
                     /codon_start=1
                     /gene="bla"
                     /product="beta-lactamase"
                     /label=AmpR
                     /note="confers resistance to ampicillin, carbenicillin, and
                     related antibiotics"
                     /translation="MSIQHFRVALIPFFAAFCLPVFAHPETLVKVKDAEDQLGARVGYI
                     ELDLNSGKILESFRPEERFPMMSTFKVLLCGAVLSRVDAGQEQLGRRIHYSQNDLVEYS
                     PVTEKHLTDGMTVRELCSAAITMSDNTAANLLLTTIGGPKELTAFLHNMGDHVTRLDRW
                     EPELNEAIPNDERDTTMPAAMATTLRKLLTGELLTLASRQQLIDWMEADKVAGPLLRSA
                     LPAGWFIADKSGAGERGSRGIIAALGPDGKPSRIVVIYTTGSQATMDERNRQIAEIGAS
                     LIKHW"
     primer_bind     complement(5419..5438)
                     /label=Amp-R
                     /note="Ampicillin resistance gene, reverse primer"
     rep_origin      6232..93
                     /direction=RIGHT
                     /label=ori
                     /note="high-copy-number ColE1/pMB1/pBR322/pUC origin of
                     replication"
     primer_bind     6721..13
                     /label=pBR322ori-F
                     /note="pBR322 origin, forward primer"
ORIGIN
        1 gcctggtatc tttatagtcc tgtcgggttt cgccacctct gacttgagcg tcgatttttg
       61 tgatgctcgt caggggggcg gagcctatgg aaaaacgcca gcaacgcggc ctttttacgg
      121 ttcctggcct tttgctggcc ttttgctcac atgttctttc ctgcgttatc ccctgattct
      181 gtggataacc gtattaccgc ctttgagtga gctgataccg ctcgccgcag ccgaacgacc
      241 gagcgcagcg agtcagtgag cgaggaagcg gaagagcgcc tgatgcggta ttttctcctt
      301 acgcatctgt gcggtatttc acaccgcata aattccgaca ccatcgaatg gcgcaaaacc
      361 tttcgcggta tggcatgata gcgcccggaa gagagtcaat tcagggtggt gaatgtgaaa
      421 ccagtaacgt tatacgatgt cgcagagtat gccggtgtct cttatcagac cgtttcccgc
      481 gtggtgaacc aggccagcca cgtttctgcg aaaacgcggg aaaaagtgga agcggcgatg
      541 gcggagctga attacattcc caaccgcgtg gcacaacaac tggcgggcaa acagtcgttg
      601 ctgattggcg ttgccacctc cagtctggcc ctgcacgcgc cgtcgcaaat tgtcgcggcg
      661 attaaatctc gcgccgatca actgggtgcc agcgtggtgg tgtcgatggt agaacgaagc
      721 ggcgtcgaag cctgtaaagc ggcggtgcac aatcttctcg cgcaacgcgt cagtgggctg
      781 atcattaact atccgctgga tgaccaggat gccattgctg tggaagctgc ctgcactaat
      841 gttccggcgt tatttcttga tgtctctgac cagacaccca tcaacagtat tattttctcc
      901 catgaagacg gtacgcgact gggcgtggag catctggtcg cattgggtca ccagcaaatc
      961 gcgctgttag cgggcccatt aagttctgtc tcggcgcgtc tgcgtctggc tggctggcat
     1021 aaatatctca ctcgcaatca aattcagccg atagcggaac gggaaggcga ctggagtgcc
     1081 atgtccggtt ttcaacaaac catgcaaatg ctgaatgagg gcatcgttcc cactgcgatg
     1141 ctggttgcca acgatcagat ggcgctgggc gcaatgcgcg ccattaccga gtccgggctg
     1201 cgcgttggtg cggatatctc ggtagtggga tacgacgata ccgaagacag ctcatgttat
     1261 atcccgccgt taaccaccat caaacaggat tttcgcctgc tggggcaaac cagcgtggac
     1321 cgcttgctgc aactctctca gggccaggcg gtgaagggca atcagctgtt gcccgtctca
     1381 ctggtgaaaa gaaaaaccac gctagcgccc aatacgcaaa ccgcctctcc ccgcgcgttg
     1441 gccgattcat taatgcagct ggcacgacag gtttcccgac tggaaagcgg gcagtgagcg
     1501 caacgcaatt aatgtaagtt agctcactca ttaggcaccc caggctttac actttatgct
     1561 tccggctcgt atgttgtgtg gaattgtgag cggataacaa tttcacacag gaaacagcta
     1621 tgaccatgat tacggattca ctggccgtcg ttttacaacg tcgtgactgg gaaaaccctg
     1681 gcgttaccca acttaatcgc cttgcagcac atcccccttt cgccagctgg cgtaatagcg
     1741 aagaggcccg caccgatcgc ccttcccaac agttgcgcag cctgaatggc gaatggcgct
     1801 ttgcctggtt tccggcacca gaagcggtgc cggaaagctg gctggagtgc gatcttcctg
     1861 aggccgatac tgtcgtcgtc ccctcaaact ggcagatgca cggttacgat gcgcccatct
     1921 acaccaacgt gacctatccc attacggtca atccgccgtt tgttcccacg gagaatccga
     1981 cgggttgtta ctcgctcaca tttaatgttg atgaaagctg gctacaggaa ggccagacgc
     2041 gaattatttt tgatggcgtt ggaattagct tatcgactgc acggtgcacc aatgcttctg
     2101 gcgtcaggca gccatcggaa gctgtggtat ggctgtgcag gtcgtaaatc actgcataat
     2161 tcgtgtcgct caaggcgcac tcccgttctg gataatgttt tttgcgccga catcataacg
     2221 gttctggcaa atattctgaa atgagctgtt gacaattaat catcggctcg tataatgtgt
     2281 ggaattgtga gcggataaca atttcacaca ggaaacagta ttcatgtccc ctatactagg
     2341 ttattggaaa attaagggcc ttgtgcaacc cactcgactt cttttggaat atcttgaaga
     2401 aaaatatgaa gagcatttgt atgagcgcga tgaaggtgat aaatggcgaa acaaaaagtt
     2461 tgaattgggt ttggagtttc ccaatcttcc ttattatatt gatggtgatg ttaaattaac
     2521 acagtctatg gccatcatac gttatatagc tgacaagcac aacatgttgg gtggttgtcc
     2581 aaaagagcgt gcagagattt caatgcttga aggagcggtt ttggatatta gatacggtgt
     2641 ttcgagaatt gcatatagta aagactttga aactctcaaa gttgattttc ttagcaagct
     2701 acctgaaatg ctgaaaatgt tcgaagatcg tttatgtcat aaaacatatt taaatggtga
     2761 tcatgtaacc catcctgact tcatgttgta tgacgctctt gatgttgttt tatacatgga
     2821 cccaatgtgc ctggatgcgt tcccaaaatt agtttgtttt aaaaaacgta ttgaagctat
     2881 cccacaaatt gataagtact tgaaatccag caagtatata gcatggcctt tgcagggctg
     2941 gcaagccacg tttggtggtg gcgaccatcc tccaaaatcg gatctggaag ttctgttcca
     3001 ggggcccctg ggatccatgg cggccagcag gaggctgatg aaggagcttg aagaaatccg
     3061 caaatgtggg atgaaaaact tccgtaacat ccaggttgat gaagctaatt tattgacttg
     3121 gcaagggctt attgttcctg acaaccctcc atatgataag ggagccttca gaatcgaaat
     3181 caactttcca gcagagtacc cattcaaacc accgaagatc acatttaaaa caaagatcta
     3241 tcacccaaac atcgacgaaa aggggcaggt caaactgcca gtaattagtg ccgaaaactg
     3301 gaagccagca accaaaaccg accaagtaat ccagtccctc atagcactgg tgaatgaccc
     3361 ccagcctgag cacccgcttc gggctgacct agctgaagaa tactctaagg accgtaaaaa
     3421 attctgtaag aatgctgaag agtttacaaa gaaatatggg gaaaagcgac ctgtggacgg
     3481 cggtgaaaac ctgtacttgg ggggatccct gagcatctac atcaagacga acacgggtcg
     3541 tacgctgagc gtaaacctgg agccacaatg ggacatcaag aacgtgaagg agatcgtggc
     3601 acctcagctg ggtctgcaac ctgaggaggt aaagatcatc ttcgccggca aggagctgag
     3661 cgacgcaact actatccagg agtgtgacct gggtcagcaa agcatcctgc atgcaatccg
     3721 ttctcgtcct caaccacagc gtcagcgttc tgaggaacgt atcaacatca ccgaggagga
     3781 ccgtcagcgt actaaagcac acttcttcgt ccactgcgca cagtgcaaca aactgtgcaa
     3841 aggcaaactg cgcgtgcgtt gctctctgtg taaaggcggt gctttcaccg tacaccgtga
     3901 cccggaatgt tgggatgacg ttctgaaacc gcgtcgtatc actggtcatt gcgaatccca
     3961 ggaaatcgcc tgcttcgaca acgaaaccgg tgacccgccg tttactgaat tctacttcaa
     4021 atgcggcgaa catgtgtccg gcggtgaaaa agacttcgcg gcgccgctga acctgattaa
     4081 aattaacatt aaagatgtcc cgtgcctggc ttgcacggaa gtgagcgaaa ccgtgctggt
     4141 gttcccgtgc gaaagcaaac acgtcacctg cctggaatgc ttcgaacagt actgccgctc
     4201 ccgcctgtcc gaacgtcagt tcatgccgca tccggatatt ggttacaccc tgccgtgtcc
     4261 ggctggttgt gaaaactcct tcattgaaga aattcaccac ttcaaactgc tgtcccgcga
     4321 agaatacgcg cgctaccagc gttttgcgac cgaagaatac gttctgcagg cgggcggtgt
     4381 tctgtgcccg cagccgggtt gtggtatggg tctgctggtt gaaccggaat gtaaaaaagt
     4441 tacctgccag aacggttgcg gttatgtttt ttgccgcaac tgcctgcagg gctatcacct
     4501 gggtgattgc ctgccggaat aaacttctac caatgcttcc ggctcttgcg aatattctgt
     4561 tgatccgaat cgcgcggctg aagctcgttg ggatgaagcg tctaaagtta ccattaaagt
     4621 tatgaccaaa ccgtgcccga aatgccgcac cccgaccgaa cgtgatggcg gcgctatgca
     4681 catggtttgt acccgcgccg gctgtggctt tgaatggtgt tggatttgtc agaccgaatg
     4741 gacccgtgat tgtatgggcg cccactggtt tggctaactc gagcggccgc atcgtgactg
     4801 actgacgatc tgcctcgcgc gtttcggtga tgacggtgaa aacctctgac acatgcagct
     4861 cccggagacg gtcacagctt gtctgtaagc ggatgccggg agcagacaag cccgtcaggg
     4921 cgcgtcagcg ggtgttggcg ggtgtcgggg cgcagccatg acccagtcac gtagcgatag
     4981 cggagtgtat aattcttgaa gacgaaaggg cctcgtgata cgcctatttt tataggttaa
     5041 tgtcatgata ataatggttt cttagacgtc aggtggcact tttcggggaa atgtgcgcgg
     5101 aacccctatt tgtttatttt tctaaataca ttcaaatatg tatccgctca tgagacaata
     5161 accctgataa atgcttcaat aatattgaaa aaggaagagt atgagtattc aacatttccg
     5221 tgtcgccctt attccctttt ttgcggcatt ttgccttcct gtttttgctc acccagaaac
     5281 gctggtgaaa gtaaaagatg ctgaagatca gttgggtgca cgagtgggtt acatcgaact
     5341 ggatctcaac agcggtaaga tccttgagag ttttcgcccc gaagaacgtt ttccaatgat
     5401 gagcactttt aaagttctgc tatgtggcgc ggtattatcc cgtgttgacg ccgggcaaga
     5461 gcaactcggt cgccgcatac actattctca gaatgacttg gttgagtact caccagtcac
     5521 agaaaagcat cttacggatg gcatgacagt aagagaatta tgcagtgctg ccataaccat
     5581 gagtgataac actgcggcca acttacttct gacaacgatc ggaggaccga aggagctaac
     5641 cgcttttttg cacaacatgg gggatcatgt aactcgcctt gatcgttggg aaccggagct
     5701 gaatgaagcc ataccaaacg acgagcgtga caccacgatg cctgcagcaa tggcaacaac
     5761 gttgcgcaaa ctattaactg gcgaactact tactctagct tcccggcaac aattaataga
     5821 ctggatggag gcggataaag ttgcaggacc acttctgcgc tcggcccttc cggctggctg
     5881 gtttattgct gataaatctg gagccggtga gcgtgggtct cgcggtatca ttgcagcact
     5941 ggggccagat ggtaagccct cccgtatcgt agttatctac acgacgggga gtcaggcaac
     6001 tatggatgaa cgaaatagac agatcgctga gataggtgcc tcactgatta agcattggta
     6061 actgtcagac caagtttact catatatact ttagattgat ttaaaacttc atttttaatt
     6121 taaaaggatc taggtgaaga tcctttttga taatctcatg accaaaatcc cttaacgtga
     6181 gttttcgttc cactgagcgt cagaccccgt agaaaagatc aaaggatctt cttgagatcc
     6241 tttttttctg cgcgtaatct gctgcttgca aacaaaaaaa ccaccgctac cagcggtggt
     6301 ttgtttgccg gatcaagagc taccaactct ttttccgaag gtaactggct tcagcagagc
     6361 gcagatacca aatactgtcc ttctagtgta gccgtagtta ggccaccact tcaagaactc
     6421 tgtagcaccg cctacatacc tcgctctgct aatcctgtta ccagtggctg ctgccagtgg
     6481 cgataagtcg tgtcttaccg ggttggactc aagacgatag ttaccggata aggcgcagcg
     6541 gtcgggctga acggggggtt cgtgcacaca gcccagcttg gagcgaacga cctacaccga
     6601 actgagatac ctacagcgtg agctatgaga aagcgccacg cttcccgaag ggagaaaggc
     6661 ggacaggtat ccggtaagcg gcagggtcgg aacaggagag cgcacgaggg agcttccagg
     6721 gggaaac
//
