LOCUS       Exported 6727 bp ds-DNA circular SYN 03-JUN-2019
DEFINITION  synthetic circular DNA
ACCESSION   .
VERSION     .
KEYWORDS    pPA126
SOURCE      synthetic DNA construct
  ORGANISM  synthetic DNA construct
REFERENCE   1 (bases 1 to 6727)
  AUTHORS   Dr Gehring Lab
  TITLE     Direct Submission
  JOURNAL   Exported Jun 3, 2019 from SnapGene 2.8.3 http://www.snapgene.com
FEATURES             Location/Qualifiers
     source          1..6727
                     /organism="synthetic DNA construct"
                     /mol_type="other DNA"
     promoter        337..414
                     /gene="lacI (mutant)"
                     /note="lacIq promoter"
                     /note="In the lacIq allele, a single base change in the
                     promoter boosts expression of the lacI gene about 10-fold."
     CDS             415..1497
                     /codon_start=1
                     /gene="lacI"
                     /product="lac repressor"
                     /note="lacI"
                     /note="The lac repressor binds to the lac operator to
                     inhibit transcription in E. coli. This inhibition can be
                     relieved by adding lactose or
                     isopropyl-beta-D-thiogalactopyranoside (IPTG)."
                     /translation="MKPVTLYDVAEYAGVSYQTVSRVVNQASHVSAKTREKVEAAMAEL
                     NYIPNRVAQQLAGKQSLLIGVATSSLALHAPSQIVAAIKSRADQLGASVVVSMVERSGV
                     EACKAAVHNLLAQRVSGLIINYPLDDQDAIAVEAACTNVPALFLDVSDQTPINSIIFSH
                     EDGTRLGVEHLVALGHQQIALLAGPLSSVSARLRLAGWHKYLTRNQIQPIAEREGDWSA
                     MSGFQQTMQMLNEGIVPTAMLVANDQMALGAMRAITESGLRVGADISVVGYDDTEDSSC
                     YIPPSTTIKQDFRLLGQTSVDRLLQLSQGQAVKGNQLLPVSLVKRKTTLAPNTQTASPR
                     ALADSLMQLARQVSRLESGQ"
     protein_bind    1510..1531
                     /bound_moiety="E. coli catabolite activator protein"
                     /note="CAP binding site"
                     /note="CAP binding activates transcription in the presence
                     of cAMP."
     promoter        1546..1576
                     /note="lac promoter"
                     /note="promoter for the E. coli lac operon"
     protein_bind    1584..1600
                     /bound_moiety="lac repressor encoded by lacI"
                     /note="lac operator"
                     /note="The lac repressor binds to the lac operator to
                     inhibit transcription in E. coli. This inhibition can be
                     relieved by adding lactose or
                     isopropyl-beta-D-thiogalactopyranoside (IPTG)."
     primer_bind     1608..1624
                     /note="M13 rev"
                     /note="common sequencing primer, one of multiple similar
                     variants"
     CDS             1620..2147
                     /codon_start=1
                     /gene="lacZ fragment"
                     /product="LacZ-alpha fragment of beta-galactosidase"
                     /note="lacZ-alpha"
                     /translation="MTMITDSLAVVLQRRDWENPGVTQLNRLAAHPPFASWRNSEEART
                     DRPSQQLRSLNGEWRFAWFPAPEAVPESWLECDLPEADTVVVPSNWQMHGYDAPIYTNV
                     TYPITVNPPFVPTENPTGCYSLTFNVDESWLQEGQTRIIFDGVGITLSTARCTNASGVR
                     QPSEAVVWLCRS"
     primer_bind     complement(1640..1656)
                     /note="M13 fwd"
                     /note="common sequencing primer, one of multiple similar
                     variants"
     misc_feature    2249..2277
                     /note="tac promoter"
                     /note="strong E. coli promoter; hybrid between the trp and
                     lac UV5 promoters"
     protein_bind    2285..2301
                     /bound_moiety="lac repressor encoded by lacI"
                     /note="lac operator"
                     /note="The lac repressor binds to the lac operator to
                     inhibit transcription in E. coli. This inhibition can be
                     relieved by adding lactose or
                     isopropyl-beta-D-thiogalactopyranoside (IPTG)."
     CDS             2324..4777
                     /codon_start=1
                     /note="GST-H7-bactocera Parkin delta 81-125"
                     /translation="MSPILGYWKIKGLVQPTRLLLEYLEEKYEEHLYERDEGDKWRNKK
                     FELGLEFPNLPYYIDGDVKLTQSMAIIRYIADKHNMLGGCPKERAEISMLEGAVLDIRY
                     GVSRIAYSKDFETLKVDFLSKLPEMLKMFEDRLCHKTYLNGDHVTHPDFMLYDALDVVL
                     YMDPMCLDAFPKLVCFKKRIEAIPQIDKYLKSSKYIAWPLQGWQATFGGGDHPPKSDLE
                     VLFQGPLGSMAASRRLMKELEEIRKCGMKNFRNIQVDEANLLTWQGLIVPDNPPYDKGA
                     FRIEINFPAEYPFKPPKITFKTKIYHPNIDEKGQVKLPVISAENWKPATKTDQVIQSLI
                     ALVNDPQPEHPLRADLAEEYSKDRKKFCKNAEEFTKKYGEKRPVDGGENLYLGGSLSIY
                     IKTNTGRTLSVNLEPQWDIKNVKEIVAPQLGLQPEEVKIIFAGKELSDATTIQECDLGQ
                     QSILHAIRSRPQPQRQRSEERINITEEDRQRTKAHFFVHCAQCNKLCKGKLRVRCSLCK
                     GGAFTVHRDPECWDDVLKPRRITGHCESQEIACFDNETGDPPFTEFYFKCGEHVSGGEK
                     DFAAPLNLIKINIKDVPCLACTEVSETVLVFPCESKHVTCLECFEQYCRSRLSERQFMP
                     HPDIGYTLPCPAGCENSFIEEIHHFKLLSREEYARYQRFATEEYVLQAGGVLCPQPGCG
                     MGLLVEPECKKVTCQNGCGYVFCRNCLQGYHLGDCLPE*TSTNASGSCEYSVDPNRAAE
                     ARWDEASKVTIKVMTKPCPKCRTPTERDGGCMHMVCTRAGCGFEWCWICQTEWTRDCMG
                     AHWFG"
     CDS             2324..4522
                     /codon_start=1
                     /note="GST-UbcH7-Bact parkin delta 1-29, 117-160, 412-496"
                     /translation="MSPILGYWKIKGLVQPTRLLLEYLEEKYEEHLYERDEGDKWRNKK
                     FELGLEFPNLPYYIDGDVKLTQSMAIIRYIADKHNMLGGCPKERAEISMLEGAVLDIRY
                     GVSRIAYSKDFETLKVDFLSKLPEMLKMFEDRLCHKTYLNGDHVTHPDFMLYDALDVVL
                     YMDPMCLDAFPKLVCFKKRIEAIPQIDKYLKSSKYIAWPLQGWQATFGGGDHPPKSDLE
                     VLFQGPLGSMAASRRLMKELEEIRKCGMKNFRNIQVDEANLLTWQGLIVPDNPPYDKGA
                     FRIEINFPAEYPFKPPKITFKTKIYHPNIDEKGQVKLPVISAENWKPATKTDQVIQSLI
                     ALVNDPQPEHPLRADLAEEYSKDRKKFCKNAEEFTKKYGEKRPVDGGENLYLGGSLSIY
                     IKTNTGRTLSVNLEPQWDIKNVKEIVAPQLGLQPEEVKIIFAGKELSDATTIQECDLGQ
                     QSILHAIRSRPQPQRQRSEERINITEEDRQRTKAHFFVHCAQCNKLCKGKLRVRCSLCK
                     GGAFTVHRDPECWDDVLKPRRITGHCESQEIACFDNETGDPPFTEFYFKCGEHVSGGEK
                     DFAAPLNLIKINIKDVPCLACTEVSETVLVFPCESKHVTCLECFEQYCRSRLSERQFMP
                     HPDIGYTLPCPAGCENSFIEEIHHFKLLSREEYARYQRFATEEYVLQAGGVLCPQPGCG
                     MGLLVEPECKKVTCQNGCGYVFCRNCLQGYHLGDCLPE"
     CDS             2324..3748
                     /codon_start=1
                     /note="GST-UBCH7-Parkin Bactrocera"
                     /translation="MSPILGYWKIKGLVQPTRLLLEYLEEKYEEHLYERDEGDKWRNKK
                     FELGLEFPNLPYYIDGDVKLTQSMAIIRYIADKHNMLGGCPKERAEISMLEGAVLDIRY
                     GVSRIAYSKDFETLKVDFLSKLPEMLKMFEDRLCHKTYLNGDHVTHPDFMLYDALDVVL
                     YMDPMCLDAFPKLVCFKKRIEAIPQIDKYLKSSKYIAWPLQGWQATFGGGDHPPKSDLE
                     VLFQGPLGSMAASRRLMKELEEIRKCGMKNFRNIQVDEANLLTWQGLIVPDNPPYDKGA
                     FRIEINFPAEYPFKPPKITFKTKIYHPNIDEKGQVKLPVISAENWKPATKTDQVIQSLI
                     ALVNDPQPEHPLRADLAEEYSKDRKKFCKNAEEFTKKYGEKRPVDGGENLYLGGSLSIY
                     IKTNTGRTLSVNLEPQWDIKNVKEIVAPQLGLQPEEVKIIFAGKELSDATTIQECDLGQ
                     QSILHAIRSRPQPQRQR"
     CDS             2324..2977
                     /codon_start=1
                     /product="glutathione S-transferase from Schistosoma
                     japonicum"
                     /note="GST"
                     /translation="MSPILGYWKIKGLVQPTRLLLEYLEEKYEEHLYERDEGDKWRNKK
                     FELGLEFPNLPYYIDGDVKLTQSMAIIRYIADKHNMLGGCPKERAEISMLEGAVLDIRY
                     GVSRIAYSKDFETLKVDFLSKLPEMLKMFEDRLCHKTYLNGDHVTHPDFMLYDALDVVL
                     YMDPMCLDAFPKLVCFKKRIEAIPQIDKYLKSSKYIAWPLQGWQATFGGGDHPPK"
     CDS             2984..3007
                     /codon_start=1
                     /product="recognition and cleavage site for human
                     rhinovirus 3C and PreScission proteases"
                     /note="HRV 3C site"
                     /translation="LEVLFQGP"
     CDS             2984..3003
                     /codon_start=1
                     /product="recognition and cleavage site for human
                     rhinovirus 3C and PreScission proteases"
                     /note="PreScission site"
                     /translation="LEVLFQ"
     CDS             3002..3748
                     /codon_start=1
                     /note="UbcH7-Parkin bactrocera"
                     /translation="GPLGSMAASRRLMKELEEIRKCGMKNFRNIQVDEANLLTWQGLIV
                     PDNPPYDKGAFRIEINFPAEYPFKPPKITFKTKIYHPNIDEKGQVKLPVISAENWKPAT
                     KTDQVIQSLIALVNDPQPEHPLRADLAEEYSKDRKKFCKNAEEFTKKYGEKRPVDGGEN
                     LYLGGSLSIYIKTNTGRTLSVNLEPQWDIKNVKEIVAPQLGLQPEEVKIIFAGKELSDA
                     TTIQECDLGQQSILHAIRSRPQPQRQR"
     CDS             3017..3478
                     /codon_start=1
                     /note="UbcH7"
                     /translation="MAASRRLMKELEEIRKCGMKNFRNIQVDEANLLTWQGLIVPDNPP
                     YDKGAFRIEINFPAEYPFKPPKITFKTKIYHPNIDEKGQVKLPVISAENWKPATKTDQV
                     IQSLIALVNDPQPEHPLRADLAEEYSKDRKKFCKNAEEFTKKYGEKRPVD"
     misc_feature    3502..3503
                     /note="MCS"
                     /note="multiple cloning site"
     CDS             3509..3748
                     /codon_start=1
                     /note="Parkin Bactrocera"
                     /translation="LSIYIKTNTGRTLSVNLEPQWDIKNVKEIVAPQLGLQPEEVKIIF
                     AGKELSDATTIQECDLGQQSILHAIRSRPQPQRQR"
     CDS             3745..4777
                     /codon_start=1
                     /note="GST-UBCH7-Parkin Bactrocera"
                     /translation="RSEERINITEEDRQRTKAHFFVHCAQCNKLCKGKLRVRCSLCKGG
                     AFTVHRDPECWDDVLKPRRITGHCESQEIACFDNETGDPPFTEFYFKCGEHVSGGEKDF
                     AAPLNLIKINIKDVPCLACTEVSETVLVFPCESKHVTCLECFEQYCRSRLSERQFMPHP
                     DIGYTLPCPAGCENSFIEEIHHFKLLSREEYARYQRFATEEYVLQAGGVLCPQPGCGMG
                     LLVEPECKKVTCQNGCGYVFCRNCLQGYHLGDCLPE*TSTNASGSCEYSVDPNRAAEAR
                     WDEASKVTIKVMTKPCPKCRTPTERDGGCMHMVCTRAGCGFEWCWICQTEWTRDCMGAH
                     WFG"
     CDS             3745..4777
                     /codon_start=1
                     /note="Parkin Bactrocera"
                     /translation="RSEERINITEEDRQRTKAHFFVHCAQCNKLCKGKLRVRCSLCKGG
                     AFTVHRDPECWDDVLKPRRITGHCESQEIACFDNETGDPPFTEFYFKCGEHVSGGEKDF
                     AAPLNLIKINIKDVPCLACTEVSETVLVFPCESKHVTCLECFEQYCRSRLSERQFMPHP
                     DIGYTLPCPAGCENSFIEEIHHFKLLSREEYARYQRFATEEYVLQAGGVLCPQPGCGMG
                     LLVEPECKKVTCQNGCGYVFCRNCLQGYHLGDCLPE*TSTNASGSCEYSVDPNRAAEAR
                     WDEASKVTIKVMTKPCPKCRTPTERDGGCMHMVCTRAGCGFEWCWICQTEWTRDCMGAH
                     WFG"
     CDS             3745..4777
                     /codon_start=1
                     /note="UbcH7-Parkin bactrocera"
                     /translation="RSEERINITEEDRQRTKAHFFVHCAQCNKLCKGKLRVRCSLCKGG
                     AFTVHRDPECWDDVLKPRRITGHCESQEIACFDNETGDPPFTEFYFKCGEHVSGGEKDF
                     AAPLNLIKINIKDVPCLACTEVSETVLVFPCESKHVTCLECFEQYCRSRLSERQFMPHP
                     DIGYTLPCPAGCENSFIEEIHHFKLLSREEYARYQRFATEEYVLQAGGVLCPQPGCGMG
                     LLVEPECKKVTCQNGCGYVFCRNCLQGYHLGDCLPE*TSTNASGSCEYSVDPNRAAEAR
                     WDEASKVTIKVMTKPCPKCRTPTERDGGCMHMVCTRAGCGFEWCWICQTEWTRDCMGAH
                     WFG"
     misc_feature    4779..4790
                     /note="MCS"
                     /note="multiple cloning site"
     misc_feature    4795..4805
                     /note="stop codons"
                     /note="stop codons in all three reading frames"
     promoter        5096..5200
                     /gene="bla"
                     /note="AmpR promoter"
     CDS             5201..6061
                     /codon_start=1
                     /gene="bla"
                     /product="beta-lactamase"
                     /note="AmpR"
                     /note="confers resistance to ampicillin, carbenicillin, and
                     related antibiotics"
                     /translation="MSIQHFRVALIPFFAAFCLPVFAHPETLVKVKDAEDQLGARVGYI
                     ELDLNSGKILESFRPEERFPMMSTFKVLLCGAVLSRVDAGQEQLGRRIHYSQNDLVEYS
                     PVTEKHLTDGMTVRELCSAAITMSDNTAANLLLTTIGGPKELTAFLHNMGDHVTRLDRW
                     EPELNEAIPNDERDTTMPAAMATTLRKLLTGELLTLASRQQLIDWMEADKVAGPLLRSA
                     LPAGWFIADKSGAGERGSRGIIAALGPDGKPSRIVVIYTTGSQATMDERNRQIAEIGAS
                     LIKHW"
     rep_origin      6232..93
                     /direction=RIGHT
                     /note="ori"
                     /note="high-copy-number ColE1/pMB1/pBR322/pUC origin of
                     replication"
ORIGIN
        1 gcctggtatc tttatagtcc tgtcgggttt cgccacctct gacttgagcg tcgatttttg
       61 tgatgctcgt caggggggcg gagcctatgg aaaaacgcca gcaacgcggc ctttttacgg
      121 ttcctggcct tttgctggcc ttttgctcac atgttctttc ctgcgttatc ccctgattct
      181 gtggataacc gtattaccgc ctttgagtga gctgataccg ctcgccgcag ccgaacgacc
      241 gagcgcagcg agtcagtgag cgaggaagcg gaagagcgcc tgatgcggta ttttctcctt
      301 acgcatctgt gcggtatttc acaccgcata aattccgaca ccatcgaatg gtgcaaaacc
      361 tttcgcggta tggcatgata gcgcccggaa gagagtcaat tcagggtggt gaatgtgaaa
      421 ccagtaacgt tatacgatgt cgcagagtat gccggtgtct cttatcagac cgtttcccgc
      481 gtggtgaacc aggccagcca cgtttctgcg aaaacgcggg aaaaagtgga agcggcgatg
      541 gcggagctga attacattcc caaccgcgtg gcacaacaac tggcgggcaa acagtcgttg
      601 ctgattggcg ttgccacctc cagtctggcc ctgcacgcgc cgtcgcaaat tgtcgcggcg
      661 attaaatctc gcgccgatca actgggtgcc agcgtggtgg tgtcgatggt agaacgaagc
      721 ggcgtcgaag cctgtaaagc ggcggtgcac aatcttctcg cgcaacgcgt cagtgggctg
      781 atcattaact atccgctgga tgaccaggat gccattgctg tggaagctgc ctgcactaat
      841 gttccggcgt tatttcttga tgtctctgac cagacaccca tcaacagtat tattttctcc
      901 catgaagacg gtacgcgact gggcgtggag catctggtcg cattgggtca ccagcaaatc
      961 gcgctgttag cgggcccatt aagttctgtc tcggcgcgtc tgcgtctggc tggctggcat
     1021 aaatatctca ctcgcaatca aattcagccg atagcggaac gggaaggcga ctggagtgcc
     1081 atgtccggtt ttcaacaaac catgcaaatg ctgaatgagg gcatcgttcc cactgcgatg
     1141 ctggttgcca acgatcagat ggcgctgggc gcaatgcgcg ccattaccga gtccgggctg
     1201 cgcgttggtg cggatatctc ggtagtggga tacgacgata ccgaagacag ctcatgttat
     1261 atcccgccgt caaccaccat caaacaggat tttcgcctgc tggggcaaac cagcgtggac
     1321 cgcttgctgc aactctctca gggccaggcg gtgaagggca atcagctgtt gcccgtctca
     1381 ctggtgaaaa gaaaaaccac cctggcgccc aatacgcaaa ccgcctctcc ccgcgcgttg
     1441 gccgattcat taatgcagct ggcacgacag gtttcccgac tggaaagcgg gcagtgagcg
     1501 caacgcaatt aatgtgagtt agctcactca ttaggcaccc caggctttac actttatgct
     1561 tccggctcgt atgttgtgtg gaattgtgag cggataacaa tttcacacag gaaacagcta
     1621 tgaccatgat tacggattca ctggccgtcg ttttacaacg tcgtgactgg gaaaaccctg
     1681 gcgttaccca acttaatcgc cttgcagcac atcccccttt cgccagctgg cgtaatagcg
     1741 aagaggcccg caccgatcgc ccttcccaac agttgcgcag cctgaatggc gaatggcgct
     1801 ttgcctggtt tccggcacca gaagcggtgc cggaaagctg gctggagtgc gatcttcctg
     1861 aggccgatac tgtcgtcgtc ccctcaaact ggcagatgca cggttacgat gcgcccatct
     1921 acaccaacgt aacctatccc attacggtca atccgccgtt tgttcccacg gagaatccga
     1981 cgggttgtta ctcgctcaca tttaatgttg atgaaagctg gctacaggaa ggccagacgc
     2041 gaattatttt tgatggcgtt ggaattacgt tatcgactgc acggtgcacc aatgcttctg
     2101 gcgtcaggca gccatcggaa gctgtggtat ggctgtgcag gtcgtaaatc actgcataat
     2161 tcgtgtcgct caaggcgcac tcccgttctg gataatgttt tttgcgccga catcataacg
     2221 gttctggcaa atattctgaa atgagctgtt gacaattaat catcggctcg tataatgtgt
     2281 ggaattgtga gcggataaca atttcacaca ggaaacagta ttcatgtccc ctatactagg
     2341 ttattggaaa attaagggcc ttgtgcaacc cactcgactt cttttggaat atcttgaaga
     2401 aaaatatgaa gagcatttgt atgagcgcga tgaaggtgat aaatggcgaa acaaaaagtt
     2461 tgaattgggt ttggagtttc ccaatcttcc ttattatatt gatggtgatg ttaaattaac
     2521 acagtctatg gccatcatac gttatatagc tgacaagcac aacatgttgg gtggttgtcc
     2581 aaaagagcgt gcagagattt caatgcttga aggagcggtt ttggatatta gatacggtgt
     2641 ttcgagaatt gcatatagta aagactttga aactctcaaa gttgattttc ttagcaagct
     2701 acctgaaatg ctgaaaatgt tcgaagatcg tttatgtcat aaaacatatt taaatggtga
     2761 tcatgtaacc catcctgact tcatgttgta tgacgctctt gatgttgttt tatacatgga
     2821 cccaatgtgc ctggatgcgt tcccaaaatt agtttgtttt aaaaaacgta ttgaagctat
     2881 cccacaaatt gataagtact tgaaatccag caagtatata gcatggcctt tgcagggctg
     2941 gcaagccacg tttggtggtg gcgaccatcc tccaaaatcg gatctggaag ttctgttcca
     3001 ggggcccctg ggatccatgg cggccagcag gaggctgatg aaggagcttg aagaaatccg
     3061 caaatgtggg atgaaaaact tccgtaacat ccaggttgat gaagctaatt tattgacttg
     3121 gcaagggctt attgttcctg acaaccctcc atatgataag ggagccttca gaatcgaaat
     3181 caactttcca gcagagtacc cattcaaacc accgaagatc acatttaaaa caaagatcta
     3241 tcacccaaac atcgacgaaa aggggcaggt caaactgcca gtaattagtg ccgaaaactg
     3301 gaagccagca accaaaaccg accaagtaat ccagtccctc atagcactgg tgaatgaccc
     3361 ccagcctgag cacccgcttc gggctgacct agctgaagaa tactctaagg accgtaaaaa
     3421 attctgtaag aatgctgaag agtttacaaa gaaatatggg gaaaagcgac ctgtggacgg
     3481 cggtgaaaac ctgtacttgg ggggatccct gagcatctac atcaagacga acacgggtcg
     3541 tacgctgagc gtaaacctgg agccacaatg ggacatcaag aacgtgaagg agatcgtggc
     3601 acctcagctg ggtctgcaac ctgaggaggt aaagatcatc ttcgccggca aggagctgag
     3661 cgacgcaact actatccagg agtgtgacct gggtcagcaa agcatcctgc atgcaatccg
     3721 ttctcgtcct caaccacagc gtcagcgttc tgaggaacgt atcaacatca ccgaggagga
     3781 ccgtcagcgt actaaagcac acttcttcgt ccactgcgca cagtgcaaca aactgtgcaa
     3841 aggcaaactg cgcgtgcgtt gctctctgtg taaaggcggt gctttcaccg tacaccgtga
     3901 cccggaatgt tgggatgacg ttctgaaacc gcgtcgtatc actggtcatt gcgaatccca
     3961 ggaaatcgcc tgcttcgaca acgaaaccgg tgacccgccg tttactgaat tctacttcaa
     4021 atgcggcgaa catgtgtccg gcggtgaaaa agacttcgcg gcgccgctga acctgattaa
     4081 aattaacatt aaagatgtcc cgtgcctggc ttgcacggaa gtgagcgaaa ccgtgctggt
     4141 gttcccgtgc gaaagcaaac acgtcacctg cctggaatgc ttcgaacagt actgccgctc
     4201 ccgcctgtcc gaacgtcagt tcatgccgca tccggatatt ggttacaccc tgccgtgtcc
     4261 ggctggttgt gaaaactcct tcattgaaga aattcaccac ttcaaactgc tgtcccgcga
     4321 agaatacgcg cgctaccagc gttttgcgac cgaagaatac gttctgcagg cgggcggtgt
     4381 tctgtgcccg cagccgggtt gtggtatggg tctgctggtt gaaccggaat gtaaaaaagt
     4441 tacctgccag aacggttgcg gttatgtttt ttgccgcaac tgcctgcagg gctatcacct
     4501 gggtgattgc ctgccggaat aaacttctac caatgcttcc ggctcttgcg aatattctgt
     4561 tgatccgaat cgcgcggctg aagctcgttg ggatgaagcg tctaaagtta ccattaaagt
     4621 tatgaccaaa ccgtgcccga aatgccgcac cccgaccgaa cgtgatggcg gctgtatgca
     4681 catggtttgt acccgcgccg gctgtggctt tgaatggtgt tggatttgtc agaccgaatg
     4741 gacccgtgat tgtatgggcg cccactggtt tggctaactc gagcggccgc atcgtgactg
     4801 actgacgatc tgcctcgcgc gtttcggtga tgacggtgaa aacctctgac acatgcagct
     4861 cccggagacg gtcacagctt gtctgtaagc ggatgccggg agcagacaag cccgtcaggg
     4921 cgcgtcagcg ggtgttggcg ggtgtcgggg cgcagccatg acccagtcac gtagcgatag
     4981 cggagtgtat aattcttgaa gacgaaaggg cctcgtgata cgcctatttt tataggttaa
     5041 tgtcatgata ataatggttt cttagacgtc aggtggcact tttcggggaa atgtgcgcgg
     5101 aacccctatt tgtttatttt tctaaataca ttcaaatatg tatccgctca tgagacaata
     5161 accctgataa atgcttcaat aatattgaaa aaggaagagt atgagtattc aacatttccg
     5221 tgtcgccctt attccctttt ttgcggcatt ttgccttcct gtttttgctc acccagaaac
     5281 gctggtgaaa gtaaaagatg ctgaagatca gttgggtgca cgagtgggtt acatcgaact
     5341 ggatctcaac agcggtaaga tccttgagag ttttcgcccc gaagaacgtt ttccaatgat
     5401 gagcactttt aaagttctgc tatgtggcgc ggtattatcc cgtgttgacg ccgggcaaga
     5461 gcaactcggt cgccgcatac actattctca gaatgacttg gttgagtact caccagtcac
     5521 agaaaagcat cttacggatg gcatgacagt aagagaatta tgcagtgctg ccataaccat
     5581 gagtgataac actgcggcca acttacttct gacaacgatc ggaggaccga aggagctaac
     5641 cgcttttttg cacaacatgg gggatcatgt aactcgcctt gatcgttggg aaccggagct
     5701 gaatgaagcc ataccaaacg acgagcgtga caccacgatg cctgcagcaa tggcaacaac
     5761 gttgcgcaaa ctattaactg gcgaactact tactctagct tcccggcaac aattaataga
     5821 ctggatggag gcggataaag ttgcaggacc acttctgcgc tcggcccttc cggctggctg
     5881 gtttattgct gataaatctg gagccggtga gcgtgggtct cgcggtatca ttgcagcact
     5941 ggggccagat ggtaagccct cccgtatcgt agttatctac acgacgggga gtcaggcaac
     6001 tatggatgaa cgaaatagac agatcgctga gataggtgcc tcactgatta agcattggta
     6061 actgtcagac caagtttact catatatact ttagattgat ttaaaacttc atttttaatt
     6121 taaaaggatc taggtgaaga tcctttttga taatctcatg accaaaatcc cttaacgtga
     6181 gttttcgttc cactgagcgt cagaccccgt agaaaagatc aaaggatctt cttgagatcc
     6241 tttttttctg cgcgtaatct gctgcttgca aacaaaaaaa ccaccgctac cagcggtggt
     6301 ttgtttgccg gatcaagagc taccaactct ttttccgaag gtaactggct tcagcagagc
     6361 gcagatacca aatactgtcc ttctagtgta gccgtagtta ggccaccact tcaagaactc
     6421 tgtagcaccg cctacatacc tcgctctgct aatcctgtta ccagtggctg ctgccagtgg
     6481 cgataagtcg tgtcttaccg ggttggactc aagacgatag ttaccggata aggcgcagcg
     6541 gtcgggctga acggggggtt cgtgcacaca gcccagcttg gagcgaacga cctacaccga
     6601 actgagatac ctacagcgtg agctatgaga aagcgccacg cttcccgaag ggagaaaggc
     6661 ggacaggtat ccggtaagcg gcagggtcgg aacaggagag cgcacgaggg agcttccagg
     6721 gggaaac
//
